Addgene plasmid #185284: pST_AfrLEA2 (pBS0910)
Purpose: For the mammalian expression of the brine shrimp protein AfrLEA2. This is one of the bottom performing targets in our apoptosis assay (it induced apoptosis).
Depositing lab: Pamela Silver. Depositing organization: Harvard Medical School. Publication: Natural and Designed Proteins Inspired by Extremotolerant Organisms Can Form Condensates and Attenuate Apoptosis in Human Cells. Veling MT, Nguyen DT, Thadani NN, Oster ME, Rollins NJ, Brock KP, Bethel NP, Lim S, Baker D, Way JC, Marks DS, Chang RL, Silver PA. ACS Synth Biol. 2022 Mar 18;11(3):1292-1302. doi: 10.1021/acssynbio.1c00572. Epub 2022 Feb 18. PubMed 35176859.
Backbone
  Vector backbone: YK 02
  Vector type: Mammalian Expression
Growth in bacteria
  Bacterial resistance: Ampicillin, 100 μg/mL
  Growth temperature: 37°C
  Growth strain: DH5alpha
  Copy number: High Copy
Gene/Insert
  Gene/Insert name: AfrLEA2
  Species: A. franciscana
  Insert size (bp): 1131
  Cloning method: Gibson Cloning
Terms and licenses: Academic/Nonprofit Terms; Industry Terms: Not Available to Industry
Depositor comments: This is one of the bottom performing targets in our apoptosis assay (it induced apoptosis). See supplemental table 2 in our paper to see its performance in our assay. The negative control for this assay is pSecTag2 B which can be obtained from Thermo here https://www.thermofisher.com/order/catalog/product/V90020
How to cite: pST_AfrLEA2 (pBS0910) was a gift from Pamela Silver (Addgene plasmid # 185284 ; http://n2t.net/addgene:185284 ; RRID:Addgene_185284)
