[The description below was written by a language model from this plasmid's Addgene catalogue record and pLannotate feature annotations shown in this document.]
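Description:
pST_AfrLEA2 (pBS0910) is a 6,041 nt mammalian expression plasmid built on a backbone recorded as YK 02. It carries a 1,131 bp insert encoding AfrLEA2, a protein from the brine shrimp Artemia franciscana, introduced by Gibson cloning. In bacteria it is maintained at high copy from a ColE1/pUC-type origin and selected with ampicillin through a β-lactamase gene under its own promoter. An f1 origin is also present, which would allow single-stranded DNA production.

The expression cassette consists of the human CMV immediate-early enhancer and promoter, followed by a T7 promoter, and ends in a bovine growth hormone polyadenylation signal. The automated annotation does not label the AfrLEA2 coding sequence itself, but the unannotated span between the T7 promoter and the bGH signal is where the insert would sit. A partial FLAG epitope match lies at the 3′ end of that span, suggesting a C-terminal tag, although the catalogue fields do not list one. A second cassette places the Sh ble bleomycin/Zeocin resistance gene under tandem SV40 early and bacterial EM7 promoters with an SV40 polyadenylation signal, providing a possible selection marker in mammalian cells as well as in E. coli. Short matches to an HIV-1 LTR, lacI, a Klebsiella ble gene and the lac promoter region appear to be backbone remnants or annotation artefacts rather than functional modules.

The plasmid was made for a screen testing whether proteins from extremotolerant organisms alter apoptosis in human cells. The depositor notes that AfrLEA2 was among the worst performers in this assay, inducing apoptosis rather than attenuating it.
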