Features (pLannotate 1.2.2; 21 found; start..end, strand, type, name):
     23..75      -  misc_feature   bom (fragment): basis of mobility region from pBR322
    230..609     +  enhancer       CMV enhancer: human cytomegalovirus immediate early enhancer
    610..813     +  promoter       CMV promoter: human cytomegalovirus (CMV) immediate early promoter
    809..842     +  LTR            5' LTR (truncated) (fragment): truncated 5' long terminal repeat (LTR) from HIV-1
    858..876     +  promoter       T7 promoter: promoter for bacteriophage T7 RNA polymerase
   2007..2027    +  CDS            FLAG (fragment): FLAG® epitope tag, followed by an enterokinase cleavage site
   2050..2274    +  polyA_signal   bGH poly(A) signal: bovine growth hormone polyadenylation signal
   2278..2299    +  promoter       SV40 promoter (fragment): SV40 enhancer and early promoter
   2320..2748    +  rep_origin     f1 ori (sequence partly withheld): f1 bacteriophage origin of replication; arrow indicates direction of (+) strand synthesis
   2762..3091    +  promoter       SV40 promoter: SV40 enhancer and early promoter
   3139..3186    +  promoter       EM7 promoter: synthetic bacterial promoter&nbsp
   3205..3579    +  CDS            BleoR: antibiotic-binding protein; Sh ble from Streptoalloteichus hindustanus; confers resistance to bleomycin, phleomycin, and Zeocin™
   3589..3714    +  CDS            ble (fragment): BLE_KLEPN - Experimental evidence at protein level: Swiss-Prot protein existence level 1. Binding protein with a strong affinity to the bleomycin family of antibiotics. Binds to CL990; an antimitotic-antibiotic compound. From Klebsiella pneumoniae.
   3709..3830    +  polyA_signal   SV40 poly(A) signal: SV40 polyadenylation signal
   3903..3919    -  protein_bind   lac operator: The lac repressor binds to the lac operator to inhibit transcription in E. coli. This inhibition can be relieved by adding lactose or isopropyl-β-D-thiogalactopyranoside (IPTG). lac repressor encoded by lacI
   3927..3957    -  promoter       lac promoter: promoter for the E. coli lac operon
   3972..3993    -  protein_bind   CAP binding site: CAP binding activates transcription in the presence of cAMP. E. coli catabolite activator protein
   4006..4098    -  CDS            lacI (fragment): lac repressor; lacI; The lac repressor binds to the lac operator to inhibit transcription in E. coli. This inhibition can be relieved by adding lactose or isopropyl-β-D-thiogalactopyranoside (IPTG).
   4281..4869    -  rep_origin     ori: high-copy-number ColE1/pMB1/pBR322/pUC origin of replication
   5040..5900    -  CDS            AmpR: β-lactamase; bla; confers resistance to ampicillin, carbenicillin, and related antibiotics
   5901..6005    -  promoter       AmpR promoter: bla
>Addgene plasmid #185284 | pST_AfrLEA2 (pBS0910) | addgene full sequence | sequence record 363890 | Addgene NGS Result
ATCGGGAGATCTCCCGATCCCCTATGGTGCACTCTCAGTACAATCTGCTCTGATGCCGCATAGTTAAGCC
AGTATCTGCTCCCTGCTTGTGTGTTGGAGGTCGCTGAGTAGTGCGCGAGCAAAATTTAAGCTACAACAAG
GCAAGGCTTGACCGACAATTGCATGAAGAATCTGCTTAGGGTTAGGCGTTTTGCGCTGCTTCGCGATGTA
CGGGCCAGATATACGCGTTGACATTGATTATTGACTAGTTATTAATAGTAATCAATTACGGGGTCATTAG
TTCATAGCCCATATATGGAGTTCCGCGTTACATAACTTACGGTAAATGGCCCGCCTGGCTGACCGCCCAA
CGACCCCCGCCCATTGACGTCAATAATGACGTATGTTCCCATAGTAACGCCAATAGGGACTTTCCATTGA
CGTCAATGGGTGGAGTATTTACGGTAAACTGCCCACTTGGCAGTACATCAAGTGTATCATATGCCAAGTA
CGCCCCCTATTGACGTCAATGACGGTAAATGGCCCGCCTGGCATTATGCCCAGTACATGACCTTATGGGA
CTTTCCTACTTGGCAGTACATCTACGTATTAGTCATCGCTATTACCATGGTGATGCGGTTTTGGCAGTAC
ATCAATGGGCGTGGATAGCGGTTTGACTCACGGGGATTTCCAAGTCTCCACCCCATTGACGTCAATGGGA
GTTTGTTTTGGCACCAAAATCAACGGGACTTTCCAAAATGTCGTAACAACTCCGCCCCATTGACGCAAAT
GGGCGGTAGGCGTGTACGGTGGGAGGTCTATATAAGCAGAGCTCTCTGGCTAACTAGAGAACCCACTGCT
TACTGGCTTATCGAAATTAATACGACTCACTATAGGGAGACCCAAGCTGGCTAGCCACCATGCCTAAGGC
TGCTGCCAAGGGCATCGGAGAAACCGTCAAGGCCGACGCCGACGTTGTGGAGGGTATGGCATCAACCGGA
TATGAAAAATTGAAGAGCGCCTTCGGCATCGCTTCCAATAAGACCAAGGACGCTGCAGAGAACGTGGCTG
AGTCTGCCAGGGCAACCAAAGATTATACTGTGGATAGTGCCAAGTCCGCATACGACAAAACCGTGGATAG
CACCAAGTCCGCCTACGACAAGACCACCGACTCCGCCAAGAGCGTGCATGACTCCACCGCCGACACTGCA
AAGTCAGCTTATAATAAGGCCACCGAAACACTGGGGAGCGCTTACGATAAGACCAAGGACACCGCCCAGA
GCACTTACGATCAGCAAGTGGGTGCCGCACACTCCGCCTACGACAAGACCGCTGAGGCCACCAAGAGCGC
CTACGACAAGACCGCCGACGCCGCCCACTCCGTCTACAACAAGACCGGAGACGCCGGCAAACAGGCTTAC
GACAGCACCAAGGAGGCCGCCAGGAGTACCGGCAAAAGCATCTCTGATGCCGCTTATTTCACAGGTAAGG
GGGCCGAGCGGCAGGGCGATCAGGTGAAGTCTGAACTGCCTTCTTACTCCCCAAGCAGCAGCGGAGAGAA
GCTGGCTCAGCACCTGGTGAAAAGCGAGAAAGAGGGGAAGAAGCTCACCGAGGAGGCCCTCAAGGATAGG
GACCTGTCACAGGTGCCAGGTTTCAGATCCGTGAAAAAGGCTCACGAACCCGACGCCAAGGAGGATATCT
CTGCCGTGGACTTCGCCTCCGCCAGTCCCTCCCAGAGAAAGGTGGCTGACACCGAGGGGGTGTGGAGCTC
ACCAGTGGACAGACAGGAGAGCAGATTCTTCAGCGATCTCGCCGGCAAGATCGGAGATATGCTGGGGGGC
GGAAAGATCAACGCAATTCAGACCCCTGAGGAAATGGATCACGAGAGATTGATTCATAAGAGTAGCCAGA
GCCAGGTGGCAGGCAACGTTCCTGGGAGAGCTAAGACAGCCTGGACCCCTGAGGACAGAATCATCCTGCA
CCAGGAGCGGTTCCCCAAAGAGAACCCCGAGTGAGGATCTGGGGACTACAAGGACGACGACGACAAGTGA
ACCCGCTGATCAGCCTCGACTGTGCCTTCTAGTTGCCAGCCATCTGTTGTTTGCCCCTCCCCCGTGCCTT
CCTTGACCCTGGAAGGTGCCACTCCCACTGTCCTTTCCTAATAAAATGAGGAAATTGCATCGCATTGTCT
GAGTAGGTGTCATTCTATTCTGGGGGGTGGGGTGGGGCAGGACAGCAAGGGGGAGGATTGGGAAGACAAT
AGCAGGCATGCTGGGGATGCGGTGGGCTCTATGGCTTCTGAGGCGGAAAGAACCAGCTGGGGCTCTAGGG
GGTATCCCC
[124 nt withheld, positions 2320-2443]
C
[91 nt withheld, positions 2445-2535]
A
[49 nt withheld, positions 2537-2585]
CCTTTGACGTTGGAGTCCACGTTCTTT
[37 nt withheld, positions 2613-2649]
ACCCTATCTCGGTCTATTCTTTTGATTTATAAGGGATTTTGCCGATTTCGGCCTATTGGTTAAAAAATGA
GCTGATTTAACAAAAATTTAACGCGAATTAATTCTGTGGAATGTGTGTCAGTTAGGGTGTGGAAAGTCCC
CAGGCTCCCCAGCAGGCAGAAGTATGCAAAGCATGCATCTCAATTAGTCAGCAACCAGGTGTGGAAAGTC
CCCAGGCTCCCCAGCAGGCAGAAGTATGCAAAGCATGCATCTCAATTAGTCAGCAACCATAGTCCCGCCC
CTAACTCCGCCCATCCCGCCCCTAACTCCGCCCAGTTCCGCCCATTCTCCGCCCCATGGCTGACTAATTT
TTTTTATTTATGCAGAGGCCGAGGCCGCCTCTGCCTCTGAGCTATTCCAGAAGTAGTGAGGAGGCTTTTT
TGGAGGCCTAGGCTTTTGCAAAAAGCTCCCGGGAGCTTGTATATCCATTTTCGGATCTGATCAGCACGTG
TTGACAATTAATCATCGGCATAGTATATCGGCATAGTATAATACGACAAGGTGAGGAACTAAACCATGGC
CAAGTTGACCAGTGCCGTTCCGGTGCTCACCGCGCGCGACGTCGCCGGAGCGGTCGAGTTCTGGACCGAC
CGGCTCGGGTTCTCCCGGGACTTCGTGGAGGACGACTTCGCCGGTGTGGTCCGGGACGACGTGACCCTGT
TCATCAGCGCGGTCCAGGACCAGGTGGTGCCGGACAACACCCTGGCCTGGGTGTGGGTGCGCGGCCTGGA
CGAGCTGTACGCCGAGTGGTCGGAGGTCGTGTCCACGAACTTCCGGGACGCCTCCGGGCCGGCCATGACC
GAGATCGGCGAGCAGCCGTGGGGGCGGGAGTTCGCCCTGCGCGACCCGGCCGGCAACTGCGTGCACTTCG
TGGCCGAGGAGCAGGACTGACACGTGCTACGAGATTTCGATTCCACCGCCGCCTTCTATGAAAGGTTGGG
CTTCGGAATCGTTTTCCGGGACGCCGGCTGGATGATCCTCCAGCGCGGGGATCTCATGCTGGAGTTCTTC
GCCCACCCCAACTTGTTTATTGCAGCTTATAATGGTTACAAATAAAGCAATAGCATCACAAATTTCACAA
ATAAAGCATTTTTTTCACTGCATTCTAGTTGTGGTTTGTCCAAACTCATCAATGTATCTTATCATGTCTG
TATACCGTCGACCTCTAGCTAGAGCTTGGCGTAATCATGGTCATAGCTGTTTCCTGTGTGAAATTGTTAT
CCGCTCACAATTCCACACAACATACGAGCCGGAAGCATAAAGTGTAAAGCCTGGGGTGCCTAATGAGTGA
GCTAACTTACATTAATTGCGTTGCGCTCACTGCCCGCTTTCCAGTCGGGAAACCTGTCGTGCCAGCTGCA
TTAATGAATCGGCCAACGCGCGGGGAGAGGCGGTTTGCGTATTGGGCGCTCTTCCGCTTCCTCGCTCACT
GACTCGCTGCGCTCGGTCGTTCGGCTGCGGCGAGCGGTATCAGCTCACTCAAAGGCGGTAATACGGTTAT
CCACAGAATCAGGGGATAACGCAGGAAAGAACATGTGAGCAAAAGGCCAGCAAAAGGCCAGGAACCGTAA
AAAGGCCGCGTTGCTGGCGTTTTTCCATAGGCTCCGCCCCCCTGACGAGCATCACAAAAATCGACGCTCA
AGTCAGAGGTGGCGAAACCCGACAGGACTATAAAGATACCAGGCGTTTCCCCCTGGAAGCTCCCTCGTGC
GCTCTCCTGTTCCGACCCTGCCGCTTACCGGATACCTGTCCGCCTTTCTCCCTTCGGGAAGCGTGGCGCT
TTCTCATAGCTCACGCTGTAGGTATCTCAGTTCGGTGTAGGTCGTTCGCTCCAAGCTGGGCTGTGTGCAC
GAACCCCCCGTTCAGCCCGACCGCTGCGCCTTATCCGGTAACTATCGTCTTGAGTCCAACCCGGTAAGAC
ACGACTTATCGCCACTGGCAGCAGCCACTGGTAACAGGATTAGCAGAGCGAGGTATGTAGGCGGTGCTAC
AGAGTTCTTGAAGTGGTGGCCTAACTACGGCTACACTAGAAGAACAGTATTTGGTATCTGCGCTCTGCTG
AAGCCAGTTACCTTCGGAAAAAGAGTTGGTAGCTCTTGATCCGGCAAACAAACCACCGCTGGTAGCGGTG
GTTTTTTTGTTTGCAAGCAGCAGATTACGCGCAGAAAAAAAGGATCTCAAGAAGATCCTTTGATCTTTTC
TACGGGGTCTGACGCTCAGTGGAACGAAAACTCACGTTAAGGGATTTTGGTCATGAGATTATCAAAAAGG
ATCTTCACCTAGATCCTTTTAAATTAAAAATGAAGTTTTAAATCAATCTAAAGTATATATGAGTAAACTT
GGTCTGACAGTTACCAATGCTTAATCAGTGAGGCACCTATCTCAGCGATCTGTCTATTTCGTTCATCCAT
AGTTGCCTGACTCCCCGTCGTGTAGATAACTACGATACGGGAGGGCTTACCATCTGGCCCCAGTGCTGCA
ATGATACCGCGAGACCCACGCTCACCGGCTCCAGATTTATCAGCAATAAACCAGCCAGCCGGAAGGGCCG
AGCGCAGAAGTGGTCCTGCAACTTTATCCGCCTCCATCCAGTCTATTAATTGTTGCCGGGAAGCTAGAGT
AAGTAGTTCGCCAGTTAATAGTTTGCGCAACGTTGTTGCCATTGCTACAGGCATCGTGGTGTCACGCTCG
TCGTTTGGTATGGCTTCATTCAGCTCCGGTTCCCAACGATCAAGGCGAGTTACATGATCCCCCATGTTGT
GCAAAAAAGCGGTTAGCTCCTTCGGTCCTCCGATCGTTGTCAGAAGTAAGTTGGCCGCAGTGTTATCACT
CATGGTTATGGCAGCACTGCATAATTCTCTTACTGTCATGCCATCCGTAAGATGCTTTTCTGTGACTGGT
GAGTACTCAACCAAGTCATTCTGAGAATAGTGTATGCGGCGACCGAGTTGCTCTTGCCCGGCGTCAATAC
GGGATAATACCGCGCCACATAGCAGAACTTTAAAAGTGCTCATCATTGGAAAACGTTCTTCGGGGCGAAA
ACTCTCAAGGATCTTACCGCTGTTGAGATCCAGTTCGATGTAACCCACTCGTGCACCCAACTGATCTTCA
GCATCTTTTACTTTCACCAGCGTTTCTGGGTGAGCAAAAACAGGAAGGCAAAATGCCGCAAAAAAGGGAA
TAAGGGCGACACGGAAATGTTGAATACTCATACTCTTCCTTTTTCAATATTATTGAAGCATTTATCAGGG
TTATTGTCTCATGAGCGGATACATATTTGAATGTATTTAGAAAAATAAACAAATAGGGGTTCCGCGCACA
TTTCCCCGAAAAGTGCCACCTGACGTCGACGG
